LOCUS       Exported 5979 bp ds-DNA circular SYN 12-MAY-2021
DEFINITION  synthetic circular DNA
ACCESSION   .
VERSION     .
KEYWORDS    pEGFP-N1-ACTR3
SOURCE      synthetic DNA construct
  ORGANISM  synthetic DNA construct
REFERENCE   1 (bases 1 to 5979)
  AUTHORS   Welch MD, DePace AH, Verma S, Iwamatsu A, Mitchison TJ
  TITLE     The human Arp2/3 complex is composed of evolutionarily conserved
            subunits and is localized to cellular regions of dynamic actin
            filament assembly.
  JOURNAL   J Cell Biol 1997 Jul 28;138(2):375-84.
  PUBMED    9230079
REFERENCE   2 (bases 1 to 5979)
  AUTHORS   .
  TITLE     Direct Submission
  JOURNAL   Exported May 12, 2021 from SnapGene Server 1.1.58
            http://www.snapgene.com
FEATURES             Location/Qualifiers
     source          1..5979
                     /organism="synthetic DNA construct"
                     /mol_type="other DNA"
     enhancer        1..304
                     /label=CMV enhancer
                     /note="human cytomegalovirus immediate early enhancer"
     promoter        305..508
                     /label=CMV promoter
                     /note="human cytomegalovirus (CMV) immediate early
                     promoter"
     primer_bind     459..479
                     /label=CMV-F
                     /note="Human CMV immediate early promoter, forward primer"
     regulatory      1859..1868
                     /regulatory_class="other"
                     /note="vertebrate consensus sequence for strong initiation
                     of translation (Kozak, 1987)"
     CDS             1865..2584
                     /codon_start=1
                     /product="the original enhanced GFP (Yang et al., 1996)"
                     /label=EGFP
                     /note="mammalian codon-optimized"
                     /translation="MVSKGEELFTGVVPILVELDGDVNGHKFSVSGEGEGDATYGKLTL
                     KFICTTGKLPVPWPTLVTTLTYGVQCFSRYPDHMKQHDFFKSAMPEGYVQERTIFFKDD
                     GNYKTRAEVKFEGDTLVNRIELKGIDFKEDGNILGHKLEYNYNSHNVYIMADKQKNGIK
                     VNFKIRHNIEDGSVQLADHYQQNTPIGDGPVLLPDNHYLSTQSALSKDPNEKRDHMVLL
                     EFVTAAGITLGMDELYK"
     CDS             1865..2581
                     /codon_start=1
                     /product="enhanced GFP"
                     /label=EGFP
                     /translation="MVSKGEELFTGVVPILVELDGDVNGHKFSVSGEGEGDATYGKLTL
                     KFICTTGKLPVPWPTLVTTLTYGVQCFSRYPDHMKQHDFFKSAMPEGYVQERTIFFKDD
                     GNYKTRAEVKFEGDTLVNRIELKGIDFKEDGNILGHKLEYNYNSHNVYIMADKQKNGIK
                     VNFKIRHNIEDGSVQLADHYQQNTPIGDGPVLLPDNHYLSTQSALSKDPNEKRDHMVLL
                     EFVTAAGITLGMDELYK"
     primer_bind     complement(1910..1931)
                     /label=EGFP-N
                     /note="EGFP, reverse primer"
     primer_bind     complement(2171..2190)
                     /label=EXFP-R
                     /note="For distinguishing EGFP variants, reverse primer"
     primer_bind     2518..2539
                     /label=EGFP-C
                     /note="EGFP, forward primer"
     polyA_signal    2707..2828
                     /label=SV40 poly(A) signal
                     /note="SV40 polyadenylation signal"
     primer_bind     complement(2744..2763)
                     /label=SV40pA-R
                     /note="SV40 polyA, reverse primer"
     primer_bind     2798..2817
                     /label=EBV-rev
                     /note="SV40 polyA terminator, reverse primer"
     rep_origin      complement(2835..3290)
                     /direction=LEFT
                     /label=f1 ori
                     /note="f1 bacteriophage origin of replication; arrow
                     indicates direction of (+) strand synthesis"
     primer_bind     complement(2972..2993)
                     /label=F1ori-F
                     /note="F1 origin, forward primer"
     primer_bind     3184..3203
                     /label=F1ori-R
                     /note="F1 origin, reverse primer"
     promoter        3317..3421
                     /gene="bla"
                     /label=AmpR promoter
     promoter        3423..3780
                     /label=SV40 promoter
                     /note="SV40 enhancer and early promoter"
     primer_bind     complement(3446..3466)
                     /label=pBABE 3'
                     /note="SV40 enhancer, reverse primer for pBABE vectors"
     rep_origin      3631..3766
                     /label=SV40 ori
                     /note="SV40 origin of replication"
     primer_bind     3693..3712
                     /label=SV40pro-F
                     /note="SV40 promoter/origin, forward primer"
     CDS             3815..4609
                     /codon_start=1
                     /gene="aph(3')-II (or nptII)"
                     /product="aminoglycoside phosphotransferase from Tn5"
                     /label=NeoR/KanR
                     /note="confers resistance to neomycin, kanamycin, and G418
                     (Geneticin(R))"
                     /translation="MIEQDGLHAGSPAAWVERLFGYDWAQQTIGCSDAAVFRLSAQGRP
                     VLFVKTDLSGALNELQDEAARLSWLATTGVPCAAVLDVVTEAGRDWLLLGEVPGQDLLS
                     SHLAPAEKVSIMADAMRRLHTLDPATCPFDHQAKHRIERARTRMEAGLVDQDDLDEEHQ
                     GLAPAELFARLKASMPDGEDLVVTHGDACLPNIMVENGRFSGFIDCGRLGVADRYQDIA
                     LATRDIAEELGGEWADRFLVLYGIAAPDSQRIAFYRLLDEFF"
     primer_bind     complement(3869..3888)
                     /label=Neo-R
                     /note="Neomycin resistance gene, reverse primer"
     primer_bind     4479..4498
                     /label=Neo-F
                     /note="Neomycin resistance gene, forward primer"
     primer_bind     complement(4797..4816)
                     /label=TK-pA-R
                     /note="Thymidine kinase polyA, reverse primer"
     polyA_signal    4841..4888
                     /label=HSV TK poly(A) signal
                     /note="herpes simplex virus thymidine kinase
                     polyadenylation signal (Cole and Stacy, 1985)"
     rep_origin      5217..5805
                     /direction=RIGHT
                     /label=ori
                     /note="high-copy-number ColE1/pMB1/pBR322/pUC origin of
                     replication"
     primer_bind     5706..5725
                     /label=pBR322ori-F
                     /note="pBR322 origin, forward primer"
ORIGIN
        1 cgttacataa cttacggtaa atggcccgcc tggctgaccg cccaacgacc cccgcccatt
       61 gacgtcaata atgacgtatg ttcccatagt aacgccaata gggactttcc attgacgtca
      121 atgggtggag tatttacggt aaactgccca cttggcagta catcaagtgt atcatatgcc
      181 aagtacgccc cctattgacg tcaatgacgg taaatggccc gcctggcatt atgcccagta
      241 catgacctta tgggactttc ctacttggca gtacatctac gtattagtca tcgctattac
      301 catggtgatg cggttttggc agtacatcaa tgggcgtgga tagcggtttg actcacgggg
      361 atttccaagt ctccacccca ttgacgtcaa tgggagtttg ttttggcacc aaaatcaacg
      421 ggactttcca aaatgtcgta acaactccgc cccattgacg caaatgggcg gtaggcgtgt
      481 acggtgggag gtctatataa gcagagctgg tttagtgaac cgtcagatcc gctagcgcta
      541 ccggactcag atctcgagct caagcttcga attcaggcga cggaggaaga tggcgnnnnn
      601 nnnnnnnnnn nnnnnnnnnn nnnnnnnnnn nnnnnnnnnn nnnnnnnnnn nnnnnnnnnn
      661 nnnnnnnnnn nnnnnnnnnn nnnnnnnnnn nnnnnnnnnn nnnnnnnnnn nnnnnnnnnn
      721 nnnnnnnnnn nnnnnnnnnn nnnnnnnnnn nnnnnnnnnn nnnnnnnnnn nnnnnnnnnn
      781 nnnnnnnnnn nnnnnnnnnn nnnnnnnnnn nnnnnnnnnn nnnnnnnnnn nnnnnnnnnn
      841 nnnnnnnnnn nnnnnnnnnn nnnnnnnnnn nnnnnnnnnn nnnnnnnnnn nnnnnnnnnn
      901 nnnnnnnnnn nnnnnnnnnn nnnnnnnnnn nnnnnnnnnn nnnnnnnnnn nnnnnnnnnn
      961 nnnnnnnnnn nnnnnnnnnn nnnnnnnnnn nnnnnnnnnn nnnnnnnnnn nnnnnnnnnn
     1021 nnnnnnnnnn nnnnnnnnnn nnnnnnnnnn nnnnnnnnnn nnnnnnnnnn nnnnnnnnnn
     1081 nnnnnnnnnn nnnnnnnnnn nnnnnnnnnn nnnnnnnnnn nnnnnnnnnn nnnnnnnnnn
     1141 nnnnnnnnnn nnnnnnnnnn nnnnnnnnnn nnnnnnnnnn nnnnnnnnnn nnnnnnnnnn
     1201 nnnnnnnnnn nnnnnnnnnn nnnnnnnnnn nnnnnnnnnn nnnnnnnnnn nnnnnnnnnn
     1261 nnnnnnnnnn nnnnnnnnnn nnnnnnnnnn nnnnnnnnnn nnnnnnnnnn nnnnnnnnnn
     1321 nnnnnnnnnn nnnnnnnnnn nnnnnnnnnn nnnnnnnnnn nnnnnnnnnn nnnnnnnnnn
     1381 nnnnnnnnnn nnnnnnnnnn nnnnnnnnnn nnnnnnnnnn nnnnnnnnnn nnnnnnnnnn
     1441 nnnnnnnnnn nnnnnnnnnn nnnnnnnnnn nnnnnnnnnn nnnnnnnnnn nnnnnnnnnn
     1501 nnnnnnnnnn nnnnnnnnnn nnnnnnnnnn nnnnnnnnnn nnnnnnnnnn nnnnnnnnnn
     1561 nnnnnnnnnn nnnnnnnnnn nnnnnnnnnn nnnnnnnnnn nnnnnnnnnn nnnnnnnnnn
     1621 nnnnnnnnnn nnnnnnnnnn nnnnnnnnnn nnnnnnnnnn nnnnnnnnnn nnnnnnnnnn
     1681 nnnnnnnnnn nnnnnnnnnn nnnnnnnnnn nnnnnnnnnn nnnnnnnnnn nnnnnnnnnn
     1741 nnnnnnnnnn nnnnnnnnnn nnnnnnnnnn nnnnnnnnnn nnnnnnnnnn nnnnnnnnnn
     1801 nnnnnnnnnn nnnnnnnnnn nnnnnnnntt tggagtcatg tcccgggatc caccggtcgc
     1861 caccatggtg agcaagggcg aggagctgtt caccggggtg gtgcccatcc tggtcgagct
     1921 ggacggcgac gtaaacggcc acaagttcag cgtgtccggc gagggcgagg gcgatgccac
     1981 ctacggcaag ctgaccctga agttcatctg caccaccggc aagctgcccg tgccctggcc
     2041 caccctcgtg accaccctga cctacggcgt gcagtgcttc agccgctacc ccgaccacat
     2101 gaagcagcac gacttcttca agtccgccat gcccgaaggc tacgtccagg agcgcaccat
     2161 cttcttcaag gacgacggca actacaagac ccgcgccgag gtgaagttcg agggcgacac
     2221 cctggtgaac cgcatcgagc tgaagggcat cgacttcaag gaggacggca acatcctggg
     2281 gcacaagctg gagtacaact acaacagcca caacgtctat atcatggccg acaagcagaa
     2341 gaacggcatc aaggtgaact tcaagatccg ccacaacatc gaggacggca gcgtgcagct
     2401 cgccgaccac taccagcaga acacccccat cggcgacggc cccgtgctgc tgcccgacaa
     2461 ccactacctg agcacccagt ccgccctgag caaagacccc aacgagaagc gcgatcacat
     2521 ggtcctgctg gagttcgtga ccgccgccgg gatcactctc ggcatggacg agctgtacaa
     2581 gtaaagcggc cgcgactcta gatcataatc agccatacca catttgtaga ggttttactt
     2641 gctttaaaaa acctcccaca cctccccctg aacctgaaac ataaaatgaa tgcaattgtt
     2701 gttgttaact tgtttattgc agcttataat ggttacaaat aaagcaatag catcacaaat
     2761 ttcacaaata aagcattttt ttcactgcat tctagttgtg gtttgtccaa actcatcaat
     2821 gtatcttaag gcgtaaattg taagcgttaa tattttgtta aaattcgcgt taaatttttg
     2881 ttaaatcagc tcatttttta accaataggc cgaaatcggc aaaatccctt ataaatcaaa
     2941 agaatagacc gagatagggt tgagtgttgt tccagtttgg aacaagagtc cactattaaa
     3001 gaacgtggac tccaacgtca aaggnnnnnn nnnnnnnnnn nnnnnnnnnn nnnnnnnnnn
     3061 nnnnnnnnnn nnntnnnnnn nnnnnnnnnn nnnnnnnnnn nnnnnnnnnn nnnnnnnnnn
     3121 nnnnnnnnnn nnnnnnnnnn nnnnnnnnnn nnnnnnnnnn nnnnngnnnn nnnnnnnnnn
     3181 nnnnnnnnnn nnnnnnnnnn nnnnnnnnnn nnnnnnnnnn nnnnnnnnnn nnnnnnnnnn
     3241 nnnnnnnnnn nnnnnnnnnn nnnnnnnnnn nnnnnnnnnn nnnnnnnnnn caggtggcac
     3301 ttttcgggga aatgtgcgcg gaacccctat ttgtttattt ttctaaatac attcaaatat
     3361 gtatccgctc atgagacaat aaccctgata aatgcttcaa taatattgaa aaaggaagag
     3421 tcctgaggcg gaaagaacca gctgtggaat gtgtgtcagt tagggtgtgg aaagtcccca
     3481 ggctccccag caggcagaag tatgcaaagc atgcatctca attagtcagc aaccaggtgt
     3541 ggaaagtccc caggctcccc agcaggcaga agtatgcaaa gcatgcatct caattagtca
     3601 gcaaccatag tcccgcccct aactccgccc atcccgcccc taactccgcc cagttccgcc
     3661 cattctccgc cccatggctg actaattttt tttatttatg cagaggccga ggccgcctcg
     3721 gcctctgagc tattccagaa gtagtgagga ggcttttttg gaggcctagg cttttgcaaa
     3781 gatcgatcaa gagacaggat gaggatcgtt tcgcatgatt gaacaagatg gattgcacgc
     3841 aggttctccg gccgcttggg tggagaggct attcggctat gactgggcac aacagacaat
     3901 cggctgctct gatgccgccg tgttccggct gtcagcgcag gggcgcccgg ttctttttgt
     3961 caagaccgac ctgtccggtg ccctgaatga actgcaagac gaggcagcgc ggctatcgtg
     4021 gctggccacg acgggcgttc cttgcgcagc tgtgctcgac gttgtcactg aagcgggaag
     4081 ggactggctg ctattgggcg aagtgccggg gcaggatctc ctgtcatctc accttgctcc
     4141 tgccgagaaa gtatccatca tggctgatgc aatgcggcgg ctgcatacgc ttgatccggc
     4201 tacctgccca ttcgaccacc aagcgaaaca tcgcatcgag cgagcacgta ctcggatgga
     4261 agccggtctt gtcgatcagg atgatctgga cgaagagcat caggggctcg cgccagccga
     4321 actgttcgcc aggctcaagg cgagcatgcc cgacggcgag gatctcgtcg tgacccatgg
     4381 cgatgcctgc ttgccgaata tcatggtgga aaatggccgc ttttctggat tcatcgactg
     4441 tggccggctg ggtgtggcgg accgctatca ggacatagcg ttggctaccc gtgatattgc
     4501 tgaagagctt ggcggcgaat gggctgaccg cttcctcgtg ctttacggta tcgccgctcc
     4561 cgattcgcag cgcatcgcct tctatcgcct tcttgacgag ttcttctgag cgggactctg
     4621 gggttcgaaa tgaccgacca agcgacgccc aacctgccat cacgagattt cgattccacc
     4681 gccgccttct atgaaaggtt gggcttcgga atcgttttcc gggacgccgg ctggatgatc
     4741 ctccagcgcg gggatctcat gctggagttc ttcgcccacc ctagggggag gctaactgaa
     4801 acacggaagg agacaatacc ggaaggaacc cgcgctatga cggcaataaa aagacagaat
     4861 aaaacgcacg gtgttgggtc gtttgttcat aaacgcgggg ttcggtccca gggctggcac
     4921 tctgtcgata ccccaccgag accccattgg ggccaatacg cccgcgtttc ttccttttcc
     4981 ccaccccacc ccccaagttc gggtgaaggc ccagggctcg cagccaacgt cggggcggca
     5041 ggccctgcca tagcctcagg ttactcatat atactttaga ttgatttaaa acttcatttt
     5101 taatttaaaa ggatctaggt gaagatcctt tttgataatc tcatgaccaa aatcccttaa
     5161 cgtgagtttt cgttccactg agcgtcagac cccgtagaaa agatcaaagg atcttcttga
     5221 gatccttttt ttctgcgcgt aatctgctgc ttgcaaacaa aaaaaccacc gctaccagcg
     5281 gtggtttgtt tgccggatca agagctacca actctttttc cgaaggtaac tggcttcagc
     5341 agagcgcaga taccaaatac tgttcttcta gtgtagccgt agttaggcca ccacttcaag
     5401 aactctgtag caccgcctac atacctcgct ctgctaatcc tgttaccagt ggctgctgcc
     5461 agtggcgata agtcgtgtct taccgggttg gactcaagac gatagttacc ggataaggcg
     5521 cagcggtcgg gctgaacggg gggttcgtgc acacagccca gcttggagcg aacgacctac
     5581 accgaactga gatacctaca gcgtgagcta tgagaaagcg ccacgcttcc cgaagggaga
     5641 aaggcggaca ggtatccggt aagcggcagg gtcggaacag gagagcgcac gagggagctt
     5701 ccagggggaa acgcctggta tctttatagt cctgtcgggt ttcgccacct ctgacttgag
     5761 cgtcgatttt tgtgatgctc gtcagggggg cggagcctat ggaaaaacgc cagcaacgcg
     5821 gcctttttac ggttcctggc cttttgctgg ccttttgctc acatgttctt tcctgcgtta
     5881 tcccctgatt ctgtggataa ccgtattacc gccatgcatt agttattaat agtaatcaat
     5941 tacggggtca ttagttcata gcccatatat ggagttccg
//
